>Addgene plasmid #80228 | non-targeting control gRNA (BRDN0001147152) | depositor full sequence | sequence record 150934 | Full Sequence
CCCGGGTGCAAAGATGGATAAAGTTTTAAACAGAGAGGAATCTTTGCAGCTAATGGACCTTCTAGGTCTT
GAAAGGAGTGGGAATTGGCTCCGGTGCCCGTCAGTGGGCAGAGCGCACATCGCCCACAGTCCCCGAGAAG
TTGGGGGGAGGGGTCGGCAATTGATCCGGTGCCTAGAGAAGGTGGCGCGGGGTAAACTGGGAAAGTGATG
TCGTGTACTGGCTCCGCCTTTTTCCCGAGGGTGGGGGAGAACCGTATATAAGTGCAGTAGTCGCCGTGAA
CGTTCTTTTTCGCAACGGGTTTGCCGCCAGAACACAGGTAAGTGCCGTGTGTGGTTCCCGCGGGCCTGGC
CTCTTTACGGGTTATGGCCCTTGCGTGCCTTGAATTACTTCCACCTGGCTGCAGTACGTGATTCTTGATC
CCGAGCTTCGGGTTGGAAGTGGGTGGGAGAGTTCGAGGCCTTGCGCTTAAGGAGCCCCTTCGCCTCGTGC
TTGAGTTGAGGCCTGGCCTGGGCGCTGGGGCCGCCGCGTGCGAATCTGGTGGCACCTTCGCGCCTGTCTC
GCTGCTTTCGATAAGTCTCTAGCCATTTAAAATTTTTGATGACCTGCTGCGACGCTTTTTTTCTGGCAAG
ATAGTCTTGTAAATGCGGGCCAAGATCTGCACACTGGTATTTCGGTTTTTGGGGCCGCGGGCGGCGACGG
GGCCCGTGCGTCCCAGCGCACATGTTCGGCGAGGCGGGGCCTGCGAGCGCGGCCACCGAGAATCGGACGG
GGGTAGTCTCAAGCTGGCCGGCCTGCTCTGGTGCCTGGCCTCGCGCCGCCGTGTATCGCCCCGCCCTGGG
CGGCAAGGCTGGCCCGGTCGGCACCAGTTGCGTGAGCGGAAAGATGGCCGCTTCCCGGCCCTGCTGCAGG
GAGCTCAAAATGGAGGACGCGGCGCTCGGGAGAGCGGGCGGGTGAGTCACCCACACAAAGGAAAAGGGCC
TTTCCGTCCTCAGCCGTCGCTTCATGTGACTCCACGGAGTACCGGGCGCCGTCCAGGCACCTCGATTAGT
TCTCGAGCTTTTGGAGTACGTCGTCTTTAGGTTGGGGGGAGGGGTTTTATGCGATGGAGTTTCCCCACAC
TGAGTGGGTGGAGACTGAAGTTAGGCCAGCTTGGCACTTGATGTAATTCTCCTTGGAATTTGCCCTTTTT
GAGTTTGGATCTTGGTTCATTCTCAAGCCTCAGACAGTGGTTCAAAGTTTTTTTCTTCCATTTCAGGTGT
CGTGACGTACGGCCACCATGACCGAGTACAAGCCCACGGTGCGCCTCGCCACCCGCGACGACGTCCCCAG
GGCCGTACGCACCCTCGCCGCCGCGTTCGCCGACTACCCCGCCACGCGCCACACCGTCGATCCGGACCGC
CACATCGAGCGGGTCACCGAGCTGCAAGAACTCTTCCTCACGCGCGTCGGGCTCGACATCGGCAAGGTGT
GGGTCGCGGACGACGGCGCCGCCGTGGCGGTCTGGACCACGCCGGAGAGCGTCGAAGCGGGGGCGGTGTT
CGCCGAGATCGGCCCGCGCATGGCCGAGTTGAGCGGTTCCCGGCTGGCCGCGCAGCAACAGATGGAAGGC
CTCCTGGCGCCGCACCGGCCCAAGGAGCCCGCGTGGTTCCTGGCCACCGTCGGAGTCTCGCCCGACCACC
AGGGCAAGGGTCTGGGCAGCGCCGTCGTGCTCCCCGGAGTGGAGGCGGCCGAGCGCGCCGGGGTGCCCGC
CTTCCTGGAGACCTCCGCGCCCCGCAACCTCCCCTTCTACGAGCGGCTCGGCTTCACCGTCACCGCCGAC
GTCGAGGTGCCCGAAGGACCGCGCACCTGGTGCATGACCCGCAAGCCCGGTGCCTGAACGCGTTAAGTCG
ACAATCAACCTCTGGATTACAAAATTTGTGAAAGATTGACTGGTATTCTTAACTATGTTGCTCCTTTTAC
GCTATGTGGATACGCTGCTTTAATGCCTTTGTATCATGCTATTGCTTCCCGTATGGCTTTCATTTTCTCC
TCCTTGTATAAATCCTGGTTGCTGTCTCTTTATGAGGAGTTGTGGCCCGTTGTCAGGCAACGTGGCGTGG
TGTGCACTGTGTTTGCTGACGCAACCCCCACTGGTTGGGGCATTGCCACCACCTGTCAGCTCCTTTCCGG
GACTTTCGCTTTCCCCCTCCCTATTGCCACGGCGGAACTCATCGCCGCCTGCCTTGCCCGCTGCTGGACA
GGGGCTCGGCTGTTGGGCACTGACAATTCCGTGGTGTTGTCGGGGAAATCATCGTCCTTTCCTTGGCTGC
TCGCCTGTGTTGCCACCTGGATTCTGCGCGGGACGTCCTTCTGCTACGTCCCTTCGGCCCTCAATCCAGC
GGACCTTCCTTCCCGCGGCCTGCTGCCGGCTCTGCGGCCTCTTCCGCGTCTTCGCCTTCGCCCTCAGACG
AGTCGGATCTCCCTTTGGGCCGCCTCCCCGCGTCGACTTTAAGACCAATGACTTACAAGGCAGCTGTAGA
TCTTAGCCACTTTTTAAAAGAAAAGGGGGGACTGGAAGGGCTAATTCACTCCCAACGAAGACAAGATCTG
CTTTTTGCTTGTACTGGGTCTCTCTGGTTAGACCAGATCTGAGCCTGGGAGCTCTCTGGCTAACTAGGGA
ACCCACTGCTTAAGCCTCAATAAAGCTTGCCTTGAGTGCTTCAAGTAGTGTGTGCCCGTCTGTTGTGTGA
CTCTGGTAACTAGAGATCCCTCAGACCCTTTTAGTCAGTGTGGAAAATCTCTAGCAGTACGTATAGTAGT
TCATGTCATCTTATTATTCAGTATTTATAACTTGCAAAGAAATGAATATCAGAGAGTGAGAGGAACTTGT
TTATTGCAGCTTATAATGGTTACAAATAAAGCAATAGCATCACAAATTTCACAAATAAAGCATTTTTTTC
ACTGCATTCTAGTTGTGGTTTGTCCAAACTCATCAATGTATCTTATCATGTCTGGCTCTAGCTATCCCGC
CCCTAACTCCGCCCATCCCGCCCCTAACTCCGCCCAGTTCCGCCCATTCTCCGCCCCATGGCTGACTAAT
TTTTTTTATTTATGCAGAGGCCGAGGCCGCCTCGGCCTCTGAGCTATTCCAGAAGTAGTGAGGAGGCTTT
TTTGGAGGCCTAGGGACGTACCCAATTCGCCCTATAGTGAGTCGTATTACGCGCGCTCACTGGCCGTCGT
TTTACAACGTCGTGACTGGGAAAACCCTGGCGTTACCCAACTTAATCGCCTTGCAGCACATCCCCCTTTC
GCCAGCTGGCGTAATAGCGAAGAGGCCCGCACCGATCGCCCTTCCCAACAGTTGCGCAGCCTGAATGGCG
AATGGG
[124 nt withheld, positions 3367-3490]
C
[91 nt withheld, positions 3492-3582]
A
[49 nt withheld, positions 3584-3632]
CCTTTGACGTTGGAGTCCACGTTCTTT
[37 nt withheld, positions 3660-3696]
ACCCTATCTCGGTCTATTCTTTTGATTTATAAGGGATTTTGCCGATTTCGGCCTATTGGTTAAAAAATGA
GCTGATTTAACAAAAATTTAACGCGAATTTTAACAAAATATTAACGCTTACAATTTAGGTGGCACTTTTC
GGGGAAATGTGCGCGGAACCCCTATTTGTTTATTTTTCTAAATACATTCAAATATGTATCCGCTCATGAG
ACAATAACCCTGATAAATGCTTCAATAATATTGAAAAAGGAAGAGTATGAGTATTCAACATTTCCGTGTC
GCCCTTATTCCCTTTTTTGCGGCATTTTGCCTTCCTGTTTTTGCTCACCCAGAAACGCTGGTGAAAGTAA
AAGATGCTGAAGATCAGTTGGGTGCACGAGTGGGTTACATCGAACTGGATCTCAACAGCGGTAAGATCCT
TGAGAGTTTTCGCCCCGAAGAACGTTTTCCAATGATGAGCACTTTTAAAGTTCTGCTATGTGGCGCGGTA
TTATCCCGTATTGACGCCGGGCAAGAGCAACTCGGTCGCCGCATACACTATTCTCAGAATGACTTGGTTG
AGTACTCACCAGTCACAGAAAAGCATCTTACGGATGGCATGACAGTAAGAGAATTATGCAGTGCTGCCAT
AACCATGAGTGATAACACTGCGGCCAACTTACTTCTGACAACGATCGGAGGACCGAAGGAGCTAACCGCT
TTTTTGCACAACATGGGGGATCATGTAACTCGCCTTGATCGTTGGGAACCGGAGCTGAATGAAGCCATAC
CAAACGACGAGCGTGACACCACGATGCCTGTAGCAATGGCAACAACGTTGCGCAAACTATTAACTGGCGA
ACTACTTACTCTAGCTTCCCGGCAACAATTAATAGACTGGATGGAGGCGGATAAAGTTGCAGGACCACTT
CTGCGCTCGGCCCTTCCGGCTGGCTGGTTTATTGCTGATAAATCTGGAGCCGGTGAGCGTGGGTCTCGCG
GTATCATTGCAGCACTGGGGCCAGATGGTAAGCCCTCCCGTATCGTAGTTATCTACACGACGGGGAGTCA
GGCAACTATGGATGAACGAAATAGACAGATCGCTGAGATAGGTGCCTCACTGATTAAGCATTGGTAACTG
TCAGACCAAGTTTACTCATATATACTTTAGATTGATTTAAAACTTCATTTTTAATTTAAAAGGATCTAGG
TGAAGATCCTTTTTGATAATCTCATGACCAAAATCCCTTAACGTGAGTTTTCGTTCCACTGAGCGTCAGA
CCCCGTAGAAAAGATCAAAGGATCTTCTTGAGATCCTTTTTTTCTGCGCGTAATCTGCTGCTTGCAAACA
AAAAAACCACCGCTACCAGCGGTGGTTTGTTTGCCGGATCAAGAGCTACCAACTCTTTTTCCGAAGGTAA
CTGGCTTCAGCAGAGCGCAGATACCAAATACTGTTCTTCTAGTGTAGCCGTAGTTAGGCCACCACTTCAA
GAACTCTGTAGCACCGCCTACATACCTCGCTCTGCTAATCCTGTTACCAGTGGCTGCTGCCAGTGGCGAT
AAGTCGTGTCTTACCGGGTTGGACTCAAGACGATAGTTACCGGATAAGGCGCAGCGGTCGGGCTGAACGG
GGGGTTCGTGCACACAGCCCAGCTTGGAGCGAACGACCTACACCGAACTGAGATACCTACAGCGTGAGCT
ATGAGAAAGCGCCACGCTTCCCGAAGGGAGAAAGGCGGACAGGTATCCGGTAAGCGGCAGGGTCGGAACA
GGAGAGCGCACGAGGGAGCTTCCAGGGGGAAACGCCTGGTATCTTTATAGTCCTGTCGGGTTTCGCCACC
TCTGACTTGAGCGTCGATTTTTGTGATGCTCGTCAGGGGGGCGGAGCCTATGGAAAAACGCCAGCAACGC
GGCCTTTTTACGGTTCCTGGCCTTTTGCTGGCCTTTTGCTCACATGTTCTTTCCTGCGTTATCCCCTGAT
TCTGTGGATAACCGTATTACCGCCTTTGAGTGAGCTGATACCGCTCGCCGCAGCCGAACGACCGAGCGCA
GCGAGTCAGTGAGCGAGGAAGCGGAAGAGCGCCCAATACGCAAACCGCCTCTCCCCGCGCGTTGGCCGAT
TCATTAATGCAGCTGGCACGACAGGTTTCCCGACTGGAAAGCGGGCAGTGAGCGCAACGCAATTAATGTG
AGTTAGCTCACTCATTAGGCACCCCAGGCTTTACACTTTATGCTTCCGGCTCGTATGTTGTGTGGAATTG
TGAGCGGATAACAATTTCACACAGGAAACAGCTATGACCATGATTACGCCAAGCGCGCAATTAACCCTCA
CTAAAGGGAACAAAAGCTGGAGCTGCAAGCTTAATGTAGTCTTATGCAATACTCTTGTAGTCTTGCAACA
TGGTAACGATGAGTTAGCAACATGCCTTACAAGGAGAGAAAAAGCACCGTGCATGCCGATTGGTGGAAGT
AAGGTGGTACGATCGTGCCTTATTAGGAAGGCAACAGACGGGTCTGACATGGATTGGACGAACCACTGAA
TTGCCGCATTGCAGAGATATTGTATTTAAGTGCCTAGCTCGATACATAAACGGGTCTCTCTGGTTAGACC
AGATCTGAGCCTGGGAGCTCTCTGGCTAACTAGGGAACCCACTGCTTAAGCCTCAATAAAGCTTGCCTTG
AGTGCTTCAAGTAGTGTGTGCCCGTCTGTTGTGTGACTCTGGTAACTAGAGATCCCTCAGACCCTTTTAG
TCAGTGTGGAAAATCTCTAGCAGTGGCGCCCGAACAGGGACTTGAAAGCGAAAGGGAAACCAGAGGAGCT
CTCTCGACGCAGGACTCGGCTTGCTGAAGCGCGCACGGCAAGAGGCGAGGGGCGGCGACTGGTGAGTACG
CCAAAAATTTTGACTAGCGGAGGCTAGAAGGAGAGAGATGGGTGCGAGAGCGTCAGTATTAAGCGGGGGA
GAATTAGATCGCGATGGGAAAAAATTCGGTTAAGGCCAGGGGGAAAGAAAAAATATAAATTAAAACATAT
AGTATGGGCAAGCAGGGAGCTAGAACGATTCGCAGTTAATCCTGGCCTGTTAGAAACATCAGAAGGCTGT
AGACAAATACTGGGACAGCTACAACCATCCCTTCAGACAGGATCAGAAGAACTTAGATCATTATATAATA
CAGTAGCAACCCTCTATTGTGTGCATCAAAGGATAGAGATAAAAGACACCAAGGAAGCTTTAGACAAGAT
AGAGGAAGAGCAAAACAAAAGTAAGACCACCGCACAGCAAGCGGCCGCTGATCTTCAGACCTGGAGGAGG
AGATATGAGGGACAATTGGAGAAGTGAATTATATAAATATAAAGTAGTAAAAATTGAACCATTAGGAGTA
GCACCCACCAAGGCAAAGAGAAGAGTGGTGCAGAGAGAAAAAAGAGCAGTGGGAATAGGAGCTTTGTTCC
TTGGGTTCTTGGGAGCAGCAGGAAGCACTATGGGCGCAGCGTCAATGACGCTGACGGTACAGGCCAGACA
ATTATTGTCTGGTATAGTGCAGCAGCAGAACAATTTGCTGAGGGCTATTGAGGCGCAACAGCATCTGTTG
CAACTCACAGTCTGGGGCATCAAGCAGCTCCAGGCAAGAATCCTGGCTGTGGAAAGATACCTAAAGGATC
AACAGCTCCTGGGGATTTGGGGTTGCTCTGGAAAACTCATTTGCACCACTGCTGTGCCTTGGAATGCTAG
TTGGAGTAATAAATCTCTGGAACAGATTTGGAATCACACGACCTGGATGGAGTGGGACAGAGAAATTAAC
AATTACACAAGCTTAATACACTCCTTAATTGAAGAATCGCAAAACCAGCAAGAAAAGAATGAACAAGAAT
TATTGGAATTAGATAAATGGGCAAGTTTGTGGAATTGGTTTAACATAACAAATTGGCTGTGGTATATAAA
ATTATTCATAATGATAGTAGGAGGCTTGGTAGGTTTAAGAATAGTTTTTGCTGTACTTTCTATAGTGAAT
AGAGTTAGGCAGGGATATTCACCATTATCGTTTCAGACCCACCTCCCAACCCCGAGGGGACCCAGAGAGG
GCCTATTTCCCATGATTCCTTCATATTTGCATATACGATACAAGGCTGTTAGAGAGATAATTAGAATTAA
TTTGACTGTAAACACAAAGATATTAGTACAAAATACGTGACGTAGAAAGTAATAATTTCTTGGGTAGTTT
GCAGTTTTAAAATTATGTTTTAAAATGGACTATCATATGCTTACCGTAACTTGAAAGTATTTCGATTTCT
TGGCTTTATATATCTTGTGGAAAGGACGAAACACCGGGCCACAAAAACTCGCTAAGGTTTTAGAGCTAGA
AATAGCAAGTTAAAATAAGGCTAGTCCGTTATCAACTTGAAAAAGTGGCACCGAGTCGGTGCTTTTTTAA
GCTTGGCGTAACTAGATCTTGAGACAAATGGCAGTATTCATCCACAATTTTAAAAGAAAAGGGGGGATTG
GGGGGTACAGTGCAGGGGAAAGAATAGTAGACATAATAGCAACAGACATACAAACTAAAGAATTACAAAA
ACAAATTACAAAAATTCAAAATTTTCGGGTTTATTACAGGGACAGCAGAGATCCACTTTGGCGCCGGCTC
GAGGGGG
Features (pLannotate 1.2.2; 29 found; start..end, strand, type, name):
     14..80      +  CDS            small t antigen (fragment): SV40 (simian virus 40) small t antigen
    106..317     +  promoter       EF-1α core promoter: core promoter for human elongation factor EF-1α
    318..1256    +  intron         EF-1α intron A: intron upstream of the start codon of human EF-1α
   1278..1877    +  CDS            PuroR (fragment): puromycin N-acetyltransferase; pac from Streptomyces; confers resistance to puromycin
   1893..2481    +  misc_feature   WPRE: woodchuck hepatitis virus posttranscriptional regulatory element
   2532..2551    +  misc_feature   cPPT/CTS (fragment): central polypurine tract and central termination sequence of HIV-1
   2553..2786    +  LTR            3' LTR (ΔU3): self-inactivating 3' long terminal repeat (LTR) from HIV-1
   2864..2985    +  polyA_signal   SV40 poly(A) signal: SV40 polyadenylation signal
   3025..3160    +  rep_origin     SV40 ori: SV40 origin of replication
   3181..3199    -  promoter       T7 promoter: promoter for bacteriophage T7 RNA polymerase
   3207..3362    +  CDS            lacZα (fragment): LacZα fragment of β-galactosidase; lacZ fragment
   3367..3795    +  rep_origin     f1 ori (sequence partly withheld): f1 bacteriophage origin of replication; arrow indicates direction of (+) strand synthesis
   3848..3952    +  promoter       AmpR promoter: bla
   3953..4813    +  CDS            AmpR: β-lactamase; bla; confers resistance to ampicillin, carbenicillin, and related antibiotics
   4984..5572    +  rep_origin     ori: high-copy-number ColE1/pMB1/pBR322/pUC origin of replication
   5755..5847    +  CDS            lacI (fragment): lac repressor; lacI; The lac repressor binds to the lac operator to inhibit transcription in E. coli. This inhibition can be relieved by adding lactose or isopropyl-β-D-thiogalactopyranoside (IPTG).
   5860..5881    +  protein_bind   CAP binding site: CAP binding activates transcription in the presence of cAMP. E. coli catabolite activator protein
   5896..5926    +  promoter       lac promoter: promoter for the E. coli lac operon
   5934..5950    +  protein_bind   lac operator: The lac repressor binds to the lac operator to inhibit transcription in E. coli. This inhibition can be relieved by adding lactose or isopropyl-β-D-thiogalactopyranoside (IPTG). lac repressor encoded by lacI
   5995..6013    +  promoter       T3 promoter: promoter for bacteriophage T3 RNA polymerase
   6041..6267    +  promoter       RSV promoter: Rous sarcoma virus enhancer/promoter
   6268..6448    +  LTR            5' LTR (truncated): truncated 5' long terminal repeat (LTR) from HIV-1
   6495..6620    +  misc_feature   HIV-1 Ψ: packaging signal of human immunodeficiency virus type 1
   6604..6967    +  CDS            HIV-1 gag (fragment): gag protein from human immunodeficiency virus 1; gag
   7113..7346    +  misc_feature   RRE: The Rev response element (RRE) of HIV-1 allows for Rev-dependent mRNA export from the nucleus to the cytoplasm.
   7723..7749    +  CDS            Rev (fragment): human immunodeficiency virus 1 (HIV-1) Rev protein; rev; enhances nuclear export of unspliced and incompletely spliced viral mRNAs
   7753..7993    +  promoter       U6 promoter: RNA polymerase III promoter for human U6 snRNA
   8023..8098    +  misc_RNA       gRNA scaffold: guide RNA scaffold for the Streptococcus pyogenes CRISPR/Cas9 system
   8154..8271    +  misc_feature   cPPT/CTS: central polypurine tract and central termination sequence of HIV-1
