[The description below was written by a language model from this plasmid's Addgene catalogue record and pLannotate feature annotations shown in this document.]
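Description:
The non-targeting control gRNA plasmid (BRDN0001147152) is a third-generation lentiviral guide RNA vector built on the lentiGuide-Puro backbone, an 8.3 kb construct for delivering a single guide RNA to mammalian cells. It is propagated in E. coli as a high-copy plasmid through a ColE1/pUC-type origin with ampicillin resistance (β-lactamase). The bacterial backbone also carries an f1 origin, remnants of the lac region with flanking T3/T7 promoters, and an SV40 origin and poly(A) signal downstream of the viral cassette.

The lentiviral genome is driven by a chimeric RSV promoter fused to a truncated HIV-1 5' LTR, which makes genomic RNA production Tat-independent. This is followed by the Ψ packaging signal with a partial gag sequence, the Rev response element for Rev-dependent nuclear export, and a cPPT/CTS element. The cassette ends in a ΔU3 self-inactivating 3' LTR. Packaging and envelope functions are not encoded and must be supplied in trans.

The genome holds two expression units. A human U6 RNA polymerase III promoter transcribes a 20-nucleotide spacer joined to the Streptococcus pyogenes Cas9 gRNA scaffold. An EF-1α core promoter with its intron A drives puromycin N-acetyltransferase for selection of transduced cells, with a WPRE to enhance transcript expression. No Cas9 gene is annotated in the feature table, so the nuclease must come from another source, such as a Cas9-expressing cell line.

The record lists the species as human and describes the guide as non-targeting. The construct therefore serves as a negative control alongside gene-targeting guides in the same backbone for CRISPR-Cas9 knockout experiments and screens. The cloning method is not recorded.
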