Addgene plasmid #80228: non-targeting control gRNA (BRDN0001147152)
Purpose: 3rd generation lentiviral gRNA plasmid, non-targeting control gRNA
Depositing lab: John Doench & David Root. Depositing organization: Broad Institute. Publication: Optimized sgRNA design to maximize activity and minimize off-target effects of CRISPR-Cas9. Doench JG, Fusi N, Sullender M, Hegde M, Vaimberg EW, Donovan KF, Smith I, Tothova Z, Wilen C, Orchard R, Virgin HW, Listgarten J, Root DE. Nat Biotechnol. 2016 Jan 18. doi: 10.1038/nbt.3437. PubMed 26780180.
Backbone
  Vector backbone: lentiGuide-Puro
  Backbone manufacturer: Zhang Lab (Addgene plasmid # 52963)
  Vector type: Mammalian Expression, Lentiviral, CRISPR
  Selectable markers: Puromycin
Growth in bacteria
  Bacterial resistance: Ampicillin, 100 μg/mL
  Growth temperature: 37°C
  Growth strain: DH5alpha
  Copy number: High Copy
Gene/Insert
  Gene/Insert name: Non-targeting control gRNA
  gRNA/shRNA sequence: GGCCACAAAAACTCGCTAAG
  Species: H. sapiens (human)
  Promoter: hU6
  Cloning method: Unknown
  Sequencing primers: 5′ U6-F; 3′ pS2-R
Terms and licenses: Academic/Nonprofit Terms; Industry Terms: Not Available to Industry
How to cite: non-targeting control gRNA (BRDN0001147152) was a gift from John Doench & David Root (Addgene plasmid # 80228 ; http://n2t.net/addgene:80228 ; RRID:Addgene_80228)
