>Addgene plasmid #80228 | non-targeting control gRNA (BRDN0001147152) | depositor partial sequence | sequence record 150935 | Target Sequence
GGCCACAAAAACTCGCTAAG
