>Addgene plasmid #80228 | non-targeting control gRNA (BRDN0001147152) | addgene partial sequence | sequence record 189134 | hU6-F
AGAAAGTAATAATTTCTTGGGTAGTTTGCAGTTTTAAAATTATGTTTTAAAATGGACTATCATATGCTTA
CCGTAACTTGAAAGTATTTCGATTTCTTGGCTTTATATATCTTGTGGAAAGGACGAAACACCGGGCCACA
AAAACTCGCTAAGGTTTTAGAGCTAGAAATAGCAAGTTAAAATAAGGCTAGTCCGTTATCAACTTGAAAA
AGTGGCACCGAGTCGGTGCTTTTTTAAGCTTGGCGTAACTAGATCTTGAGACAAATGGCAGTATTCATCC
ACAATTTTAAAAGAAAAGGGGGGATTGGGGGGTACAGTGCAGGGGAAAGAATAGTAGACATAATAGCAAC
AGACATACAAACTAAAGAATTACAAAAACAAATTACAAAAATTCAAAATTTTCGGGTTTATTACAGGGAC
AGCAGAGATCCACTTTGGCGCCGGCTCGAGGGGGCCCGGGTGCAAAGATGGATAAAGTTTTAAACAGAGA
GGAATCTTTGCAGCTAATGGACCTTCTAGGTCTTGAAAGGAGTGGGAATTGGCTCCGGTGCCCGTCAGTG
GGCAGAGCGC
